>Addgene plasmid #201588 | LENTICRISPR-ACIN1_sgRNA1 | addgene full sequence | sequence record 395486 | Addgene NGS Result
TGATGCGGTTTTGGCAGTACATCAATGGGCGTGGATAGCGGTTTGACTCACGGGGATTTCCAAGTCTCCA
CCCCATTGACGTCAATGGGAGTTTGTTTTGGCACCAAAATCAACGGGACTTTCCAAAATGTCGTAACAAC
TCCGCCCCATTGACGCAAATGGGCGGTAGGCGTGTACGGTGGGAGGTCTATATAAGCAGCGCGTTTTGCC
TGTACTGGGTCTCTCTGGTTAGACCAGATCTGAGCCTGGGAGCTCTCTGGCTAACTAGGGAACCCACTGC
TTAAGCCTCAATAAAGCTTGCCTTGAGTGCTTCAAGTAGTGTGTGCCCGTCTGTTGTGTGACTCTGGTAA
CTAGAGATCCCTCAGACCCTTTTAGTCAGTGTGGAAAATCTCTAGCAGTGGCGCCCGAACAGGGACTTGA
AAGCGAAAGGGAAACCAGAGGAGCTCTCTCGACGCAGGACTCGGCTTGCTGAAGCGCGCACGGCAAGAGG
CGAGGGGCGGCGACTGGTGAGTACGCCAAAAATTTTGACTAGCGGAGGCTAGAAGGAGAGAGATGGGTGC
GAGAGCGTCAGTATTAAGCGGGGGAGAATTAGATCGCGATGGGAAAAAATTCGGTTAAGGCCAGGGGGAA
AGAAAAAATATAAATTAAAACATATAGTATGGGCAAGCAGGGAGCTAGAACGATTCGCAGTTAATCCTGG
CCTGTTAGAAACATCAGAAGGCTGTAGACAAATACTGGGACAGCTACAACCATCCCTTCAGACAGGATCA
GAAGAACTTAGATCATTATATAATACAGTAGCAACCCTCTATTGTGTGCATCAAAGGATAGAGATAAAAG
ACACCAAGGAAGCTTTAGACAAGATAGAGGAAGAGCAAAACAAAAGTAAGACCACCGCACAGCAAGCGGC
CGCTGATCTTCAGACCTGGAGGAGGAGATATGAGGGACAATTGGAGAAGTGAATTATATAAATATAAAGT
AGTAAAAATTGAACCATTAGGAGTAGCACCCACCAAGGCAAAGAGAAGAGTGGTGCAGAGAGAAAAAAGA
GCAGTGGGAATAGGAGCTTTGTTCCTTGGGTTCTTGGGAGCAGCAGGAAGCACTATGGGCGCAGCGTCAA
TGACGCTGACGGTACAGGCCAGACAATTATTGTCTGGTATAGTGCAGCAGCAGAACAATTTGCTGAGGGC
TATTGAGGCGCAACAGCATCTGTTGCAACTCACAGTCTGGGGCATCAAGCAGCTCCAGGCAAGAATCCTG
GCTGTGGAAAGATACCTAAAGGATCAACAGCTCCTGGGGATTTGGGGTTGCTCTGGAAAACTCATTTGCA
CCACTGCTGTGCCTTGGAATGCTAGTTGGAGTAATAAATCTCTGGAACAGATTTGGAATCACACGACCTG
GATGGAGTGGGACAGAGAAATTAACAATTACACAAGCTTAATACACTCCTTAATTGAAGAATCGCAAAAC
CAGCAAGAAAAGAATGAACAAGAATTATTGGAATTAGATAAATGGGCAAGTTTGTGGAATTGGTTTAACA
TAACAAATTGGCTGTGGTATATAAAATTATTCATAATGATAGTAGGAGGCTTGGTAGGTTTAAGAATAGT
TTTTGCTGTACTTTCTATAGTGAATAGAGTTAGGCAGGGATATTCACCATTATCGTTTCAGACCCACCTC
CCAACCCCGAGGGGACCCGACAGGCCCGAAGGAATAGAAGAAGAAGGTGGAGAGAGAGACAGAGACAGAT
CCATTCGATTAGTGAACGGATCGGCACTGCGTGCGCCAATTCTGCAGACAAATGGCAGTATTCATCCACA
ATTTTAAAAGAAAAGGGGGGATTGGGGGGTACAGTGCAGGGGAAAGAATAGTAGACATAATAGCAACAGA
CATACAAACTAAAGAATTACAAAAACAAATTACAAAAATTCAAAATTTTCGGGTTTATTACAGGGACAGC
AGAGATCCAGTTTGGTTAATTAAGGTACCGAGGGCCTATTTCCCATGATTCCTTCATATTTGCATATACG
ATACAAGGCTGTTAGAGAGATAATTAGAATTAATTTGACTGTAAACACAAAGATATTAGTACAAAATACG
TGACGTAGAAAGTAATAATTTCTTGGGTAGTTTGCAGTTTTAAAATTATGTTTTAAAATGGACTATCATA
TGCTTACCGTAACTTGAAAGTATTTCGATTTCTTGGCTTTATATATCTTGTGGAAAGGACGAAACACCGT
GATGACTCTCGCATCTCTGGTTTTAGAGCTAGAAATAGCAAGTTAAAATAAGGCTAGTCCGTTATCAACT
TGAAAAAGTGGCACCGAGTCGGTGCTTTTTTGAATTCGCTAGCTAGGTCTTGAAAGGAGTGGGAATTGGC
TCCGGTGCCCGTCAGTGGGCAGAGCGCACATCGCCCACAGTCCCCGAGAAGTTGGGGGGAGGGGTCGGCA
ATTGATCCGGTGCCTAGAGAAGGTGGCGCGGGGTAAACTGGGAAAGTGATGTCGTGTACTGGCTCCGCCT
TTTTCCCGAGGGTGGGGGAGAACCGTATATAAGTGCAGTAGTCGCCGTGAACGTTCTTTTTCGCAACGGG
TTTGCCGCCAGAACACAGGACCGGTTCTAGAGCGCTGCCACCATGGACAAGAAGTACAGCATCGGCCTGG
ACATCGGCACCAACTCTGTGGGCTGGGCCGTGATCACCGACGAGTACAAGGTGCCCAGCAAGAAATTCAA
GGTGCTGGGCAACACCGACCGGCACAGCATCAAGAAGAACCTGATCGGAGCCCTGCTGTTCGACAGCGGC
GAAACAGCCGAGGCCACCCGGCTGAAGAGAACCGCCAGAAGAAGATACACCAGACGGAAGAACCGGATCT
GCTATCTGCAAGAGATCTTCAGCAACGAGATGGCCAAGGTGGACGACAGCTTCTTCCACAGACTGGAAGA
GTCCTTCCTGGTGGAAGAGGATAAGAAGCACGAGCGGCACCCCATCTTCGGCAACATCGTGGACGAGGTG
GCCTACCACGAGAAGTACCCCACCATCTACCACCTGAGAAAGAAACTGGTGGACAGCACCGACAAGGCCG
ACCTGCGGCTGATCTATCTGGCCCTGGCCCACATGATCAAGTTCCGGGGCCACTTCCTGATCGAGGGCGA
CCTGAACCCCGACAACAGCGACGTGGACAAGCTGTTCATCCAGCTGGTGCAGACCTACAACCAGCTGTTC
GAGGAAAACCCCATCAACGCCAGCGGCGTGGACGCCAAGGCCATCCTGTCTGCCAGACTGAGCAAGAGCA
GACGGCTGGAAAATCTGATCGCCCAGCTGCCCGGCGAGAAGAAGAATGGCCTGTTCGGAAACCTGATTGC
CCTGAGCCTGGGCCTGACCCCCAACTTCAAGAGCAACTTCGACCTGGCCGAGGATGCCAAACTGCAGCTG
AGCAAGGACACCTACGACGACGACCTGGACAACCTGCTGGCCCAGATCGGCGACCAGTACGCCGACCTGT
TTCTGGCCGCCAAGAACCTGTCCGACGCCATCCTGCTGAGCGACATCCTGAGAGTGAACACCGAGATCAC
CAAGGCCCCCCTGAGCGCCTCTATGATCAAGAGATACGACGAGCACCACCAGGACCTGACCCTGCTGAAA
GCTCTCGTGCGGCAGCAGCTGCCTGAGAAGTACAAAGAGATTTTCTTCGACCAGAGCAAGAACGGCTACG
CCGGCTACATTGACGGCGGAGCCAGCCAGGAAGAGTTCTACAAGTTCATCAAGCCCATCCTGGAAAAGAT
GGACGGCACCGAGGAACTGCTCGTGAAGCTGAACAGAGAGGACCTGCTGCGGAAGCAGCGGACCTTCGAC
AACGGCAGCATCCCCCACCAGATCCACCTGGGAGAGCTGCACGCCATTCTGCGGCGGCAGGAAGATTTTT
ACCCATTCCTGAAGGACAACCGGGAAAAGATCGAGAAGATCCTGACCTTCCGCATCCCCTACTACGTGGG
CCCTCTGGCCAGGGGAAACAGCAGATTCGCCTGGATGACCAGAAAGAGCGAGGAAACCATCACCCCCTGG
AACTTCGAGGAAGTGGTGGACAAGGGCGCTTCCGCCCAGAGCTTCATCGAGCGGATGACCAACTTCGATA
AGAACCTGCCCAACGAGAAGGTGCTGCCCAAGCACAGCCTGCTGTACGAGTACTTCACCGTGTATAACGA
GCTGACCAAAGTGAAATACGTGACCGAGGGAATGAGAAAGCCCGCCTTCCTGAGCGGCGAGCAGAAAAAG
GCCATCGTGGACCTGCTGTTCAAGACCAACCGGAAAGTGACCGTGAAGCAGCTGAAAGAGGACTACTTCA
AGAAAATCGAGTGCTTCGACTCCGTGGAAATCTCCGGCGTGGAAGATCGGTTCAACGCCTCCCTGGGCAC
ATACCACGATCTGCTGAAAATTATCAAGGACAAGGACTTCCTGGACAATGAGGAAAACGAGGACATTCTG
GAAGATATCGTGCTGACCCTGACACTGTTTGAGGACAGAGAGATGATCGAGGAACGGCTGAAAACCTATG
CCCACCTGTTCGACGACAAAGTGATGAAGCAGCTGAAGCGGCGGAGATACACCGGCTGGGGCAGGCTGAG
CCGGAAGCTGATCAACGGCATCCGGGACAAGCAGTCCGGCAAGACAATCCTGGATTTCCTGAAGTCCGAC
GGCTTCGCCAACAGAAACTTCATGCAGCTGATCCACGACGACAGCCTGACCTTTAAAGAGGACATCCAGA
AAGCCCAGGTGTCCGGCCAGGGCGATAGCCTGCACGAGCACATTGCCAATCTGGCCGGCAGCCCCGCCAT
TAAGAAGGGCATCCTGCAGACAGTGAAGGTGGTGGACGAGCTCGTGAAAGTGATGGGCCGGCACAAGCCC
GAGAACATCGTGATCGAAATGGCCAGAGAGAACCAGACCACCCAGAAGGGACAGAAGAACAGCCGCGAGA
GAATGAAGCGGATCGAAGAGGGCATCAAAGAGCTGGGCAGCCAGATCCTGAAAGAACACCCCGTGGAAAA
CACCCAGCTGCAGAACGAGAAGCTGTACCTGTACTACCTGCAGAATGGGCGGGATATGTACGTGGACCAG
GAACTGGACATCAACCGGCTGTCCGACTACGATGTGGACCATATCGTGCCTCAGAGCTTTCTGAAGGACG
ACTCCATCGACAACAAGGTGCTGACCAGAAGCGACAAGAACCGGGGCAAGAGCGACAACGTGCCCTCCGA
AGAGGTCGTGAAGAAGATGAAGAACTACTGGCGGCAGCTGCTGAACGCCAAGCTGATTACCCAGAGAAAG
TTCGACAATCTGACCAAGGCCGAGAGAGGCGGCCTGAGCGAACTGGATAAGGCCGGCTTCATCAAGAGAC
AGCTGGTGGAAACCCGGCAGATCACAAAGCACGTGGCACAGATCCTGGACTCCCGGATGAACACTAAGTA
CGACGAGAATGACAAGCTGATCCGGGAAGTGAAAGTGATCACCCTGAAGTCCAAGCTGGTGTCCGATTTC
CGGAAGGATTTCCAGTTTTACAAAGTGCGCGAGATCAACAACTACCACCACGCCCACGACGCCTACCTGA
ACGCCGTCGTGGGAACCGCCCTGATCAAAAAGTACCCTAAGCTGGAAAGCGAGTTCGTGTACGGCGACTA
CAAGGTGTACGACGTGCGGAAGATGATCGCCAAGAGCGAGCAGGAAATCGGCAAGGCTACCGCCAAGTAC
TTCTTCTACAGCAACATCATGAACTTTTTCAAGACCGAGATTACCCTGGCCAACGGCGAGATCCGGAAGC
GGCCTCTGATCGAGACAAACGGCGAAACCGGGGAGATCGTGTGGGATAAGGGCCGGGATTTTGCCACCGT
GCGGAAAGTGCTGAGCATGCCCCAAGTGAATATCGTGAAAAAGACCGAGGTGCAGACAGGCGGCTTCAGC
AAAGAGTCTATCCTGCCCAAGAGGAACAGCGATAAGCTGATCGCCAGAAAGAAGGACTGGGACCCTAAGA
AGTACGGCGGCTTCGACAGCCCCACCGTGGCCTATTCTGTGCTGGTGGTGGCCAAAGTGGAAAAGGGCAA
GTCCAAGAAACTGAAGAGTGTGAAAGAGCTGCTGGGGATCACCATCATGGAAAGAAGCAGCTTCGAGAAG
AATCCCATCGACTTTCTGGAAGCCAAGGGCTACAAAGAAGTGAAAAAGGACCTGATCATCAAGCTGCCTA
AGTACTCCCTGTTCGAGCTGGAAAACGGCCGGAAGAGAATGCTGGCCTCTGCCGGCGAACTGCAGAAGGG
AAACGAACTGGCCCTGCCCTCCAAATATGTGAACTTCCTGTACCTGGCCAGCCACTATGAGAAGCTGAAG
GGCTCCCCCGAGGATAATGAGCAGAAACAGCTGTTTGTGGAACAGCACAAGCACTACCTGGACGAGATCA
TCGAGCAGATCAGCGAGTTCTCCAAGAGAGTGATCCTGGCCGACGCTAATCTGGACAAAGTGCTGTCCGC
CTACAACAAGCACCGGGATAAGCCCATCAGAGAGCAGGCCGAGAATATCATCCACCTGTTTACCCTGACC
AATCTGGGAGCCCCTGCCGCCTTCAAGTACTTTGACACCACCATCGACCGGAAGAGGTACACCAGCACCA
AAGAGGTGCTGGACGCCACCCTGATCCACCAGAGCATCACCGGCCTGTACGAGACACGGATCGACCTGTC
TCAGCTGGGAGGCGACAAGCGACCTGCCGCCACAAAGAAGGCTGGACAGGCTAAGAAGAAGAAAGATTAC
AAAGACGATGACGATAAGGGATCCGGCGCAACAAACTTCTCTCTGCTGAAACAAGCCGGAGATGTCGAAG
AGAATCCTGGACCGACCGAGTACAAGCCCACGGTGCGCCTCGCCACCCGCGACGACGTCCCCAGGGCCGT
ACGCACCCTCGCCGCCGCGTTCGCCGACTACCCCGCCACGCGCCACACCGTCGATCCGGACCGCCACATC
GAGCGGGTCACCGAGCTGCAAGAACTCTTCCTCACGCGCGTCGGGCTCGACATCGGCAAGGTGTGGGTCG
CGGACGACGGCGCCGCGGTGGCGGTCTGGACCACGCCGGAGAGCGTCGAAGCGGGGGCGGTGTTCGCCGA
GATCGGCCCGCGCATGGCCGAGTTGAGCGGTTCCCGGCTGGCCGCGCAGCAACAGATGGAAGGCCTCCTG
GCGCCGCACCGGCCCAAGGAGCCCGCGTGGTTCCTGGCCACCGTCGGAGTCTCGCCCGACCACCAGGGCA
AGGGTCTGGGCAGCGCCGTCGTGCTCCCCGGAGTGGAGGCGGCCGAGCGCGCCGGGGTGCCCGCCTTCCT
GGAGACCTCCGCGCCCCGCAACCTCCCCTTCTACGAGCGGCTCGGCTTCACCGTCACCGCCGACGTCGAG
GTGCCCGAAGGACCGCGCACCTGGTGCATGACCCGCAAGCCCGGTGCCTGAACGCGTTAAGTCGACAATC
AACCTCTGGATTACAAAATTTGTGAAAGATTGACTGGTATTCTTAACTATGTTGCTCCTTTTACGCTATG
TGGATACGCTGCTTTAATGCCTTTGTATCATGCTATTGCTTCCCGTATGGCTTTCATTTTCTCCTCCTTG
TATAAATCCTGGTTGCTGTCTCTTTATGAGGAGTTGTGGCCCGTTGTCAGGCAACGTGGCGTGGTGTGCA
CTGTGTTTGCTGACGCAACCCCCACTGGTTGGGGCATTGCCACCACCTGTCAGCTCCTTTCCGGGACTTT
CGCTTTCCCCCTCCCTATTGCCACGGCGGAACTCATCGCCGCCTGCCTTGCCCGCTGCTGGACAGGGGCT
CGGCTGTTGGGCACTGACAATTCCGTGGTGTTGTCGGGGAAATCATCGTCCTTTCCTTGGCTGCTCGCCT
GTGTTGCCACCTGGATTCTGCGCGGGACGTCCTTCTGCTACGTCCCTTCGGCCCTCAATCCAGCGGACCT
TCCTTCCCGCGGCCTGCTGCCGGCTCTGCGGCCTCTTCCGCGTCTTCGCCTTCGCCCTCAGACGAGTCGG
ATCTCCCTTTGGGCCGCCTCCCCGCGTCGACTTTAAGACCAATGACTTACAAGGCAGCTGTAGATCTTAG
CCACTTTTTAAAAGAAAAGGGGGGACTGGAAGGGCTAATTCACTCCCAACGAAGACAAGATCTGCTTTTT
GCTTGTACTGGGTCTCTCTGGTTAGACCAGATCTGAGCCTGGGAGCTCTCTGGCTAACTAGGGAACCCAC
TGCTTAAGCCTCAATAAAGCTTGCCTTGAGTGCTTCAAGTAGTGTGTGCCCGTCTGTTGTGTGACTCTGG
TAACTAGAGATCCCTCAGACCCTTTTAGTCAGTGTGGAAAATCTCTAGCAGGGCCCGTTTAAACCCGCTG
ATCAGCCTCGACTGTGCCTTCTAGTTGCCAGCCATCTGTTGTTTGCCCCTCCCCCGTGCCTTCCTTGACC
CTGGAAGGTGCCACTCCCACTGTCCTTTCCTAATAAAATGAGGAAATTGCATCGCATTGTCTGAGTAGGT
GTCATTCTATTCTGGGGGGTGGGGTGGGGCAGGACAGCAAGGGGGAGGATTGGGAAGACAATAGCAGGCA
TGCTGGGGATGCGGTGGGCTCTATGGCTTCTGAGGCGGAAAGAACCAGCTGGGGCTCTAGGGGGTATCCC
C
[124 nt withheld, positions 8682-8805]
C
[91 nt withheld, positions 8807-8897]
A
[49 nt withheld, positions 8899-8947]
CCTTTGACGTTGGAGTCCACGTTCTTT
[37 nt withheld, positions 8975-9011]
ACCCTATCTCGGTCTATTCTTTTGATTTATAAGGGATTTTGCCGATTTCGGCCTATTGGTTAAAAAATGA
GCTGATTTAACAAAAATTTAACGCGAATTAATTCTGTGGAATGTGTGTCAGTTAGGGTGTGGAAAGTCCC
CAGGCTCCCCAGCAGGCAGAAGTATGCAAAGCATGCATCTCAATTAGTCAGCAACCAGGTGTGGAAAGTC
CCCAGGCTCCCCAGCAGGCAGAAGTATGCAAAGCATGCATCTCAATTAGTCAGCAACCATAGTCCCGCCC
CTAACTCCGCCCATCCCGCCCCTAACTCCGCCCAGTTCCGCCCATTCTCCGCCCCATGGCTGACTAATTT
TTTTTATTTATGCAGAGGCCGAGGCCGCCTCTGCCTCTGAGCTATTCCAGAAGTAGTGAGGAGGCTTTTT
TGGAGGCCTAGGCTTTTGCAAAAAGCTCCCGGGAGCTTGTATATCCATTTTCGGATCTGATCAGCACGTG
TTGACAATTAATCATCGGCATAGTATATCGGCATAGTATAATACGACAAGGTGAGGAACTAAACCATGGC
CAAGTTGACCAGTGCCGTTCCGGTGCTCACCGCGCGCGACGTCGCCGGAGCGGTCGAGTTCTGGACCGAC
CGGCTCGGGTTCTCCCGGGACTTCGTGGAGGACGACTTCGCCGGTGTGGTCCGGGACGACGTGACCCTGT
TCATCAGCGCGGTCCAGGACCAGGTGGTGCCGGACAACACCCTGGCCTGGGTGTGGGTGCGCGGCCTGGA
CGAGCTGTACGCCGAGTGGTCGGAGGTCGTGTCCACGAACTTCCGGGACGCCTCCGGGCCGGCCATGACC
GAGATCGGCGAGCAGCCGTGGGGGCGGGAGTTCGCCCTGCGCGACCCGGCCGGCAACTGCGTGCACTTCG
TGGCCGAGGAGCAGGACTGACACGTGCTACGAGATTTCGATTCCACCGCCGCCTTCTATGAAAGGTTGGG
CTTCGGAATCGTTTTCCGGGACGCCGGCTGGATGATCCTCCAGCGCGGGGATCTCATGCTGGAGTTCTTC
GCCCACCCCAACTTGTTTATTGCAGCTTATAATGGTTACAAATAAAGCAATAGCATCACAAATTTCACAA
ATAAAGCATTTTTTTCACTGCATTCTAGTTGTGGTTTGTCCAAACTCATCAATGTATCTTATCATGTCTG
TATACCGTCGACCTCTAGCTAGAGCTTGGCGTAATCATGGTCATAGCTGTTTCCTGTGTGAAATTGTTAT
CCGCTCACAATTCCACACAACATACGAGCCGGAAGCATAAAGTGTAAAGCCTGGGGTGCCTAATGAGTGA
GCTAACTCACATTAATTGCGTTGCGCTCACTGCCCGCTTTCCAGTCGGGAAACCTGTCGTGCCAGCTGCA
TTAATGAATCGGCCAACGCGCGGGGAGAGGCGGTTTGCGTATTGGGCGCTCTTCCGCTTCCTCGCTCACT
GACTCGCTGCGCTCGGTCGTTCGGCTGCGGCGAGCGGTATCAGCTCACTCAAAGGCGGTAATACGGTTAT
CCACAGAATCAGGGGATAACGCAGGAAAGAACATGTGAGCAAAAGGCCAGCAAAAGGCCAGGAACCGTAA
AAAGGCCGCGTTGCTGGCGTTTTTCCATAGGCTCCGCCCCCCTGACGAGCATCACAAAAATCGACGCTCA
AGTCAGAGGTGGCGAAACCCGACAGGACTATAAAGATACCAGGCGTTTCCCCCTGGAAGCTCCCTCGTGC
GCTCTCCTGTTCCGACCCTGCCGCTTACCGGATACCTGTCCGCCTTTCTCCCTTCGGGAAGCGTGGCGCT
TTCTCATAGCTCACGCTGTAGGTATCTCAGTTCGGTGTAGGTCGTTCGCTCCAAGCTGGGCTGTGTGCAC
GAACCCCCCGTTCAGCCCGACCGCTGCGCCTTATCCGGTAACTATCGTCTTGAGTCCAACCCGGTAAGAC
ACGACTTATCGCCACTGGCAGCAGCCACTGGTAACAGGATTAGCAGAGCGAGGTATGTAGGCGGTGCTAC
AGAGTTCTTGAAGTGGTGGCCTAACTACGGCTACACTAGAAGAACAGTATTTGGTATCTGCGCTCTGCTG
AAGCCAGTTACCTTCGGAAAAAGAGTTGGTAGCTCTTGATCCGGCAAACAAACCACCGCTGGTAGCGGTG
GTTTTTTTGTTTGCAAGCAGCAGATTACGCGCAGAAAAAAAGGATCTCAAGAAGATCCTTTGATCTTTTC
TACGGGGTCTGACGCTCAGTGGAACGAAAACTCACGTTAAGGGATTTTGGTCATGAGATTATCAAAAAGG
ATCTTCACCTAGATCCTTTTAAATTAAAAATGAAGTTTTAAATCAATCTAAAGTATATATGAGTAAACTT
GGTCTGACAGTTACCAATGCTTAATCAGTGAGGCACCTATCTCAGCGATCTGTCTATTTCGTTCATCCAT
AGTTGCCTGACTCCCCGTCGTGTAGATAACTACGATACGGGAGGGCTTACCATCTGGCCCCAGTGCTGCA
ATGATACCGCGAGACCCACGCTCACCGGCTCCAGATTTATCAGCAATAAACCAGCCAGCCGGAAGGGCCG
AGCGCAGAAGTGGTCCTGCAACTTTATCCGCCTCCATCCAGTCTATTAATTGTTGCCGGGAAGCTAGAGT
AAGTAGTTCGCCAGTTAATAGTTTGCGCAACGTTGTTGCCATTGCTACAGGCATCGTGGTGTCACGCTCG
TCGTTTGGTATGGCTTCATTCAGCTCCGGTTCCCAACGATCAAGGCGAGTTACATGATCCCCCATGTTGT
GCAAAAAAGCGGTTAGCTCCTTCGGTCCTCCGATCGTTGTCAGAAGTAAGTTGGCCGCAGTGTTATCACT
CATGGTTATGGCAGCACTGCATAATTCTCTTACTGTCATGCCATCCGTAAGATGCTTTTCTGTGACTGGT
GAGTACTCAACCAAGTCATTCTGAGAATAGTGTATGCGGCGACCGAGTTGCTCTTGCCCGGCGTCAATAC
GGGATAATACCGCGCCACATAGCAGAACTTTAAAAGTGCTCATCATTGGAAAACGTTCTTCGGGGCGAAA
ACTCTCAAGGATCTTACCGCTGTTGAGATCCAGTTCGATGTAACCCACTCGTGCACCCAACTGATCTTCA
GCATCTTTTACTTTCACCAGCGTTTCTGGGTGAGCAAAAACAGGAAGGCAAAATGCCGCAAAAAAGGGAA
TAAGGGCGACACGGAAATGTTGAATACTCATACTCTTCCTTTTTCAATATTATTGAAGCATTTATCAGGG
TTATTGTCTCATGAGCGGATACATATTTGAATGTATTTAGAAAAATAAACAAATAGGGGTTCCGCGCACA
TTTCCCCGAAAAGTGCCACCTGACGTCGACGGATCGGGAGATCTCCCGATCCCCTATGGTGCACTCTCAG
TACAATCTGCTCTGATGCCGCATAGTTAAGCCAGTATCTGCTCCCTGCTTGTGTGTTGGAGGTCGCTGAG
TAGTGCGCGAGCAAAATTTAAGCTACAACAAGGCAAGGCTTGACCGACAATTGCATGAAGAATCTGCTTA
GGGTTAGGCGTTTTGCGCTGCTTCGCGATGTACGGGCCAGATATACGCGTTGACATTGATTATTGACTAG
TTATTAATAGTAATCAATTACGGGGTCATTAGTTCATAGCCCATATATGGAGTTCCGCGTTACATAACTT
ACGGTAAATGGCCCGCCTGGCTGACCGCCCAACGACCCCCGCCCATTGACGTCAATAATGACGTATGTTC
CCATAGTAACGCCAATAGGGACTTTCCATTGACGTCAATGGGTGGAGTATTTACGGTAAACTGCCCACTT
GGCAGTACATCAAGTGTATCATATGCCAAGTACGCCCCCTATTGACGTCAATGACGGTAAATGGCCCGCC
TGGCATTATGCCCAGTACATGACCTTATGGGACTTTCCTACTTGGCAGTACATCTACGTATTAGTCATCG
CTATTACCATGG
Features (pLannotate 1.2.2; 33 found; start..end, strand, type, name):
    217..397     +  LTR            5' LTR (truncated): truncated 5' long terminal repeat (LTR) from HIV-1
    444..569     +  misc_feature   HIV-1 Ψ: packaging signal of human immunodeficiency virus type 1
    553..916     +  CDS            HIV-1 gag (fragment): gag protein from human immunodeficiency virus 1; gag
   1062..1295    +  misc_feature   RRE: The Rev response element (RRE) of HIV-1 allows for Rev-dependent mRNA export from the nucleus to the cytoplasm.
   1672..1772    +  CDS            Rev (fragment): human immunodeficiency virus 1 (HIV-1) Rev protein; rev; enhances nuclear export of unspliced and incompletely spliced viral mRNAs
   1822..1939    +  misc_feature   cPPT/CTS: central polypurine tract and central termination sequence of HIV-1
   1990..2230    +  promoter       U6 promoter: RNA polymerase III promoter for human U6 snRNA
   2260..2335    +  misc_RNA       gRNA scaffold: guide RNA scaffold for the Streptococcus pyogenes CRISPR/Cas9 system
   2353..2371    +  CDS            small t antigen (fragment): SV40 (simian virus 40) small t antigen
   2397..2608    +  promoter       EF-1α core promoter: core promoter for human elongation factor EF-1α
   2633..6736    +  CDS            Cas9: Cas9 (Csn1) endonuclease from the Streptococcus pyogenes Type II CRISPR/Cas system generates RNA-guided double strand breaks in DNA
   6874..7471    +  CDS            PuroR (fragment): puromycin N-acetyltransferase; pac from Streptomyces; confers resistance to puromycin
   7487..8075    +  misc_feature   WPRE: woodchuck hepatitis virus posttranscriptional regulatory element
   8126..8145    +  misc_feature   cPPT/CTS (fragment): central polypurine tract and central termination sequence of HIV-1
   8147..8380    +  LTR            3' LTR (ΔU3): self-inactivating 3' long terminal repeat (LTR) from HIV-1
   8412..8636    +  polyA_signal   bGH poly(A) signal: bovine growth hormone polyadenylation signal
   8640..8661    +  promoter       SV40 promoter (fragment): SV40 enhancer and early promoter
   8682..9110    +  rep_origin     f1 ori (sequence partly withheld): f1 bacteriophage origin of replication; arrow indicates direction of (+) strand synthesis
   9124..9453    +  promoter       SV40 promoter: SV40 enhancer and early promoter
   9501..9548    +  promoter       EM7 promoter: synthetic bacterial promoter&nbsp
   9567..9941    +  CDS            BleoR: antibiotic-binding protein; Sh ble from Streptoalloteichus hindustanus; confers resistance to bleomycin, phleomycin, and Zeocin™
   9951..10076   +  CDS            ble (fragment): BLE_KLEPN - Experimental evidence at protein level: Swiss-Prot protein existence level 1. Binding protein with a strong affinity to the bleomycin family of antibiotics. Binds to CL990; an antimitotic-antibiotic compound. From Klebsiella pneumoniae.
  10071..10192   +  polyA_signal   SV40 poly(A) signal: SV40 polyadenylation signal
  10263..10285   -  protein_bind   lac operator (fragment): The lac repressor binds to the lac operator to inhibit transcription in E. coli. This inhibition can be relieved by adding lactose or isopropyl-β-D-thiogalactopyranoside (IPTG). lac repressor encoded by lacI
  10289..10319   -  promoter       lac promoter: promoter for the E. coli lac operon
  10334..10355   -  protein_bind   CAP binding site: CAP binding activates transcription in the presence of cAMP. E. coli catabolite activator protein
  10368..10460   -  CDS            lacI (fragment): lac repressor; lacI; The lac repressor binds to the lac operator to inhibit transcription in E. coli. This inhibition can be relieved by adding lactose or isopropyl-β-D-thiogalactopyranoside (IPTG).
  10643..11231   -  rep_origin     ori: high-copy-number ColE1/pMB1/pBR322/pUC origin of replication
  11402..12262   -  CDS            AmpR: β-lactamase; bla; confers resistance to ampicillin, carbenicillin, and related antibiotics
  12263..12367   -  promoter       AmpR promoter: bla
  12426..12478   -  misc_feature   bom (fragment): basis of mobility region from pBR322
  12633..13012   +  enhancer       CMV enhancer: human cytomegalovirus immediate early enhancer
  13013..199     +  promoter       CMV promoter (across the origin): human cytomegalovirus (CMV) immediate early promoter
