[The description below was written by a language model from this plasmid's Addgene catalogue record and pLannotate feature annotations shown in this document.]
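Description:
LENTICRISPR-ACIN1_sgRNA1 is a lentiviral all-in-one CRISPR/Cas9 knockout plasmid built on the lentiCRISPR v2 backbone, carrying a single guide RNA directed against human ACIN1 (also known as ACINUS). The guide was cloned through the BsmBI sites of the backbone, which places it between the human U6 RNA polymerase III promoter and the Streptococcus pyogenes gRNA scaffold. In bacteria the 13 kb plasmid is maintained at high copy from a ColE1/pUC-type origin with ampicillin selection through β-lactamase. An f1 origin and an SV40/EM7-driven bleomycin (Zeocin) resistance cassette also sit in the backbone, outside the viral transfer region.

The transfer cassette has a third-generation, self-inactivating design. A CMV enhancer/promoter fused to a truncated HIV-1 5' LTR drives production of the genomic RNA in packaging cells. This RNA carries the Ψ packaging signal with an adjoining gag fragment, the RRE for Rev-dependent nuclear export, and the cPPT/CTS, and it ends in a ΔU3 3' LTR followed by a bGH polyadenylation signal. Downstream of the U6-sgRNA unit, an EF-1α core promoter drives S. pyogenes Cas9, followed by a puromycin N-acetyltransferase coding sequence. No separate promoter is annotated between the two, so they are presumably co-expressed from one transcript, although the feature table does not annotate the linking element. A WPRE enhances expression of this transcript.

After packaging and transduction, the integrated provirus supplies both the nuclease and the guide. Transduced mammalian cells can be selected with puromycin, and Cas9 cleavage at the ACIN1 target disrupts the gene, which matches the recorded purpose of CRISPR/Cas9-mediated knockout.
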