Addgene plasmid #201588: LENTICRISPR-ACIN1_sgRNA1
Purpose: CRISPR/Cas9-mediated gene knock-out
Depositing lab: Alexis Jourdain & Vamsi Mootha. Depositing organization: Broad Institute. Publication: Loss of LUC7L2 and U1 snRNP subunits shifts energy metabolism from glycolysis to OXPHOS. Jourdain AA, Begg BE, Mick E, Shah H, Calvo SE, Skinner OS, Sharma R, Blue SM, Yeo GW, Burge CB, Mootha VK. Mol Cell. 2021 May 6;81(9):1905-1919.e12. doi: 10.1016/j.molcel.2021.02.033. Epub 2021 Apr 13. PubMed 33852893.
Backbone
  Vector backbone: lentiCRISPR v2
  Backbone manufacturer: Feng Zhang, Addgene #52961
  Vector type: Lentiviral, CRISPR
  Selectable markers: Puromycin
Growth in bacteria
  Bacterial resistance: Ampicillin, 100 μg/mL
  Growth temperature: 37°C
  Growth strain: NEB Stable
  Copy number: High Copy
Gene/Insert
  Gene/Insert name: ACIN1
  gRNA/shRNA sequence: GTGATGACTCTCGCATCTCTG
  Species: H. sapiens (human)
  Entrez Gene: ACIN1 (a.k.a. ACINUS, ACN, fSAP152)
  Cloning method: Restriction Enzyme; 5′ cloning site BsmBI (unknown if destroyed); 3′ cloning site BsmBI (unknown if destroyed)
Terms and licenses: Academic/Nonprofit Terms; Industry Terms: Not Available to Industry
How to cite: LENTICRISPR-ACIN1_sgRNA1 was a gift from Alexis Jourdain & Vamsi Mootha (Addgene plasmid # 201588 ; http://n2t.net/addgene:201588 ; RRID:Addgene_201588)
